>Addgene plasmid #233177 | pMXs-uORFx1-mLhx3-P2A-mRuby2 | addgene full sequence | sequence record 463019 | Addgene NGS Result
TCGGCGACACAGTGTGGGTCCGCCGACACCAGACTAAGAACCTAGAACCTCGCTGGAAAGGACCTTACAC
AGTCCTGCTGACCACCCCCACCGCCCTCAAAGTAGACGGCATCGCAGCTTGGATACACGCCGCCCACGTG
AAGGCTGCCGACCCCGGGGGTGGACCATCCTCTAGACTGCCGGATCTAGCTAGTTAATCGACGGTATCGA
TAAGCTATCAAACAAGTTTGTACAAAAAAGCAGGCTCCACCATGGGAACCAATTCAGTCGAGTCGACTGG
ATCCACCATGGGTTGAGATCCGGTACTACTGCCACCATGCTGCTAGAAGCAGAACTCGATTGCCACCGAG
AGAGGCCCGGTGCCCCTGGAGCTTCTGCCCTCTGTACCTTCAGCAGGACTCCAGAGATCCCGATGTGTGC
AGGCTGTGACCAGCACATCTTGGACCGTTTCATCCTTAAGGCTCTGGACCGACATTGGCACAGCAAGTGT
CTCAAGTGCAGTGACTGCCACGTCCCTCTGGCTGAGCGCTGCTTCAGCCGCGGGGAGAGCGTCTACTGCA
AAGACGACTTCTTTAAGCGCTTCGGGACCAAGTGCGCCGCATGCCAGCTGGGCATCCCGCCCACGCAGGT
GGTGCGCCGCGCCCAGGACTTCGTGTACCACCTGCATTGCTTCGCCTGCGTGGTCTGCAAGCGGCAGCTG
GCCACGGGCGACGAGTTCTACCTCATGGAAGACAGCCGGCTGGTGTGCAAGGCGGACTACGAAACAGCCA
AGCAGCGAGAAGCCGAGGCCACAGCCAAGCGGCCGCGCACCACCATCACCGCCAAGCAGCTGGAGACGCT
GAAGAGCGCCTACAACACTTCGCCCAAGCCGGCGCGCCACGTGCGCGAGCAGCTCTCCTCCGAGACTGGC
CTGGACATGCGAGTGGTGCAGGTGTGGTTCCAGAATCGCCGGGCTAAGGAAAAGAGACTGAAGAAAGACG
CTGGCCGGCAGCGCTGGGGACAGTATTTCCGCAATATGAAGCGCTCCCGCGGCAGTTCCAAGTCCGACAA
GGACAGCATCCAGGAGGGACAAGACAGCGACGCCGAAGTCTCCTTCACTGATGAGCCGTCCATGGCTGAC
ATGGGGCCTGCTAATGGCCTGTACAGCAGCCTGGGAGAGCCTGCCCCTGCGTTGGGCCGGCCCGTAGGAG
GCCTGGGCAGCTTTACCCTGGATCACGGAGGCTTGACGGGTCCAGAGCAGTACCGAGAGCTACGCCCAGG
CAGCCCCTATGGCATCCCCCCATCTCCTGCAGCCCCCCAGAGCCTTCCTGGCCCCCAGCCTCTCCTCTCC
AGCCTGGTATACCCAGACACCAACTTGAGCCTTGTCCCTTCAGGGCCCCCAGGTGGACCCCCACCCATGA
GGGTGCTGGCTGGAAATGGGCCCAGCTCCGACCTGTCCACAGAGAGCAGTTCTGGCTACCCAGACTTTCC
TGCTAGCCCTGCTTCCTGGCTGGATGAAGTAGACCATGCTCAGTTCGGAAGCGGAGCTACTAACTTCAGC
CTGCTGAAGCAGGCTGGAGACGTGGAGGAGAACCCTGGACCTATGGTGTCTAAGGGCGAAGAGCTGATCA
AGGAAAATATGCGTATGAAGGTGGTCATGGAAGGTTCGGTCAACGGCCACCAATTCAAATGCACAGGTGA
AGGAGAAGGCAATCCGTACATGGGAACTCAAACCATGAGGATCAAAGTCATCGAGGGAGGACCCCTGCCA
TTTGCCTTTGACATTCTTGCCACGTCGTTCATGTATGGCAGCCGTACTTTTATCAAGTACCCGAAAGGCA
TTCCTGATTTCTTTAAACAGTCCTTTCCTGAGGGTTTTACTTGGGAAAGAGTTACGAGATACGAAGATGG
TGGAGTCGTCACCGTCATGCAGGACACCAGCCTTGAGGATGGCTGTCTCGTTTACCACGTCCAAGTCAGA
GGGGTAAACTTTCCCTCCAATGGTCCCGTGATGCAGAAGAAGACCAAGGGTTGGGAGCCTAATACAGAGA
TGATGTATCCAGCAGATGGTGGTCTGAGGGGATACACTCATATGGCACTGAAAGTTGATGGTGGTGGCCA
TCTGTCTTGCTCTTTCGTAACAACTTACAGGTCAAAAAAGACCGTCGGGAACATCAAGATGCCCGGTATC
CATGCCGTTGATCACCGCCTGGAAAGGTTAGAGGAAAGTGACAATGAAATGTTCGTAGTACAACGCGAAC
ACGCAGTTGCCAAGTTCGCCGGGCTTGGTGGTGGGATGGACGAGCTGTACAAGTAACGCTGATATCTAGA
CCCAGCTTTCTTGTACAAAGTGGTTCGATAGCTTATCGATAATCAACCTCTGGATTACAAAATTTGTGAA
AGATTGACTGGTATTCTTAACTATGTTGCTCCTTTTACGCTATGTGGATACGCTGCTTTAATGCCTTTGT
ATCATGCTATTGCTTCCCGTATGGCTTTCATTTTCTCCTCCTTGTATAAATCCTGGTTGCTGTCTCTTTA
TGAGGAGTTGTGGCCCGTTGTCAGGCAACGTGGCGTGGTGTGCACTGTGTTTGCTGACGCAACCCCCACT
GGTTGGGGCATTGCCACCACCTGTCAGCTCCTTTCCGGGACTTTCGCTTTCCCCCTCCCTATTGCCACGG
CGGAACTCATCGCCGCCTGCCTTGCCCGCTGCTGGACAGGGGCTCGGCTGTTGGGCACTGACAATTCCGT
GGTGTTGTCGGGGAAATCATCGTCCTTTCCTTGGCTGCTCGCCTGTGTTGCCACCTGGATTCTGCGCGGG
ACGTCCTTCTGCTACGTCCCTTCGGCCCTCAATCCAGCGGACCTTCCTTCCCGCGGCCTGCTGCCGGCTC
TGCGGCCTCTTCCGCGTCTTCGCCTTCGCCCTCAGACGAGTCGGATCTCCCTTTGGGCCGCCTCCCCGCA
TCGATACCGTCGACGATAAAATAAAAGATTTTATTTAGTCTCCAGAAAAAGGGGGGAATGAAAGACCCCA
CCTGTAGGTTTGGCAAGCTAGCTTAAGTAACGCCATTTTGCAAGGCATGGAAAAATACATAACTGAGAAT
AGAGAAGTTCAGATCAAGGTCAGGAACAGATGGAACAGCTGAATATGGGCCAAACAGGATATCTGTGGTA
AGCAGTTCCTGCCCCGGCTCAGGGCCAAGAACAGATGGAACAGCTGAATATGGGCCAAACAGGATATCTG
TGGTAAGCAGTTCCTGCCCCGGCTCAGGGCCAAGAACAGATGGTCCCCAGATGCGGTCCAGCCCTCAGCA
GTTTCTAGAGAACCATCAGATGTTTCCAGGGTGCCCCAAGGACCTGAAATGACCCTGTGCCTTATTTGAA
CTAACCAATCAGTTCGCTTCTCGCTTCTGTTCGCGCGCTTCTGCTCCCCGAGCTCAATAAAAGAGCCCAC
AACCCCTCACTCGGGGCGCCAGTCCTCCGATTGACTGAGTCGCCCGGGTACCCGTGTATCCAATAAACCC
TCTTGCAGTTGCATCCGACTTGTGGTCTCGCTGTTCCTTGGGAGGGTCTCCTCTGAGTGATTGACTACCC
GTCAGCGGGGGTCTTTCACATGCAGCATGTATCAAAATTAATTTGGTTTTTTTTCTTAAGTATTTACATT
AAATGGCCATAGTTGCATTAATGAATCGGCCAACGCGCGGGGAGAGGCGGTTTGCGTATTGGGCGCTCTT
CCGCTTCCTCGCTCACTGACTCGCTGCGCTCGGTCGTTCGGCTGCGGCGAGCGGTATCAGCTCACTCAAA
GGCGGTAATACGGTTATCCACAGAATCAGGGGATAACGCAGGAAAGAACATGTGAGCAAAAGGCCAGCAA
AAGGCCAGGAACCGTAAAAAGGCCGCGTTGCTGGCGTTTTTCCATAGGCTCCGCCCCCCTGACGAGCATC
ACAAAAATCGACGCTCAAGTCAGAGGTGGCGAAACCCGACAGGACTATAAAGATACCAGGCGTTTCCCCC
TGGAAGCTCCCTCGTGCGCTCTCCTGTTCCGACCCTGCCGCTTACCGGATACCTGTCCGCCTTTCTCCCT
TCGGGAAGCGTGGCGCTTTCTCATAGCTCACGCTGTAGGTATCTCAGTTCGGTGTAGGTCGTTCGCTCCA
AGCTGGGCTGTGTGCACGAACCCCCCGTTCAGCCCGACCGCTGCGCCTTATCCGGTAACTATCGTCTTGA
GTCCAACCCGGTAAGACACGACTTATCGCCACTGGCAGCAGCCACTGGTAACAGGATTAGCAGAGCGAGG
TATGTAGGCGGTGCTACAGAGTTCTTGAAGTGGTGGCCTAACTACGGCTACACTAGAAGAACAGTATTTG
GTATCTGCGCTCTGCTGAAGCCAGTTACCTTCGGAAAAAGAGTTGGTAGCTCTTGATCCGGCAAACAAAC
CACCGCTGGTAGCGGTGGTTTTTTTGTTTGCAAGCAGCAGATTACGCGCAGAAAAAAAGGATCTCAAGAA
GATCCTTTGATCTTTTCTACGGGGTCTGACGCTCAGTGGAACGAAAACTCACGTTAAGGGATTTTGGTCA
TGAGATTATCAAAAAGGATCTTCACCTAGATCCTTTTGCGGCCGGCCGCAAATCAATCTAAAGTATATAT
GAGTAAACTTGGTCTGACAGTTACCAATGCTTAATCAGTGAGGCACCTATCTCAGCGATCTGTCTATTTC
GTTCATCCATAGTTGCCTGACTCCCCGTCGTGTAGATAACTACGATACGGGAGGGCTTACCATCTGGCCC
CAGTGCTGCAATGATACCGCGAGACCCACGCTCACCGGCTCCAGATTTATCAGCAATAAACCAGCCAGCC
GGAAGGGCCGAGCGCAGAAGTGGTCCTGCAACTTTATCCGCCTCCATCCAGTCTATTAATTGTTGCCGGG
AAGCTAGAGTAAGTAGTTCGCCAGTTAATAGTTTGCGCAACGTTGTTGCCATTGCTACAGGCATCGTGGT
GTCACGCTCGTCGTTTGGTATGGCTTCATTCAGCTCCGGTTCCCAACGATCAAGGCGAGTTACATGATCC
CCCATGTTGTGCAAAAAAGCGGTTAGCTCCTTCGGTCCTCCGATCGTTGTCAGAAGTAAGTTGGCCGCAG
TGTTATCACTCATGGTTATGGCAGCACTGCATAATTCTCTTACTGTCATGCCATCCGTAAGATGCTTTTC
TGTGACTGGTGAGTACTCAACCAAGTCATTCTGAGAATAGTGTATGCGGCGACCGAGTTGCTCTTGCCCG
GCGTCAATACGGGATAATACCGCGCCACATAGCAGAACTTTAAAAGTGCTCATCATTGGAAAACGTTCTT
CGGGGCGAAAACTCTCAAGGATCTTACCGCTGTTGAGATCCAGTTCGATGTAACCCACTCGTGCACCCAA
CTGATCTTCAGCATCTTTTACTTTCACCAGCGTTTCTGGGTGAGCAAAAACAGGAAGGCAAAATGCCGCA
AAAAAGGGAATAAGGGCGACACGGAAATGTTGAATACTCATACTCTTCCTTTTTCAATATTATTGAAGCA
TTTATCAGGGTTATTGTCTCATGAGCGGATACATATTTGAATGTATTTAGAAAAATAAACAAATAGGGGT
TCCGCGCACATTTCCCCGAAAAGTGCCACCTGCATAATGAAAGACCCCACCTGTAGGTTTGGCAAGCTAG
CTTAAGTAACGCCATTTTGCAAGGCATGGAAAAATACATAACTGAGAATAGAAAAGTTCAGATCAAGGTC
AGGAACAGATGGAACAGCTGAATATGGGCCAAACAGGATATCTGTGGTAAGCAGTTCCTGCCCCGGCTCA
GGGCCAAGAACAGATGGAACAGCTGAATATGGGCCAAACAGGATATCTGTGGTAAGCAGTTCCTGCCCCG
GCTCAGGGCCAAGAACAGATGGTCCCCAGATGCGGTCCAGCCCTCAGCAGTTTCTAGAGAACCATCAGAT
GTTTCCAGGGTGCCCCAAGGACCTGAAATGACCCTGTGCCTTATTTGAACTAACCAATCAGTTCGCTTCT
CGCTTCTGTTCGCGCGCTTCTGCTCCCCGAGCTCAATAAAAGAGCCCACAACCCCTCACTCGGCGCGCCA
GTCCTCCGATTGACTGAGTCGCCCGGGTACCCGTGTATCCAATAAACCCTCTTGCAGTTGCATCCGACTT
GTGGTCTCGCTGTTCCTTGGGAGGGTCTCCTCTGAGTGATTGACTACCCGTCAGCGGGGGTCTTTCATTT
GGGGGCTCGTCCGGGATCGGGAGACCCCTGCCCAGGGACCACCGACCCACCACCGGGAGGTAAGCTGGCC
AGCAACTTATCTGTGTCTGTCCGATTGTCTAGTGTCTATGACTGATTTTATGCGCCTGCGTCGGTACTAG
TTAGCTAACTAGCTCTGTATCTGGCGGACCCGTGGTGGAACTGACGAGTTCGGAACACCCGGCCGCAACC
CTGGGAGACGTCCCAGGGACTTCGGGGGCCGTTTTTGTGGCCCGACCTGAGTCCAAAAATCCCGATCGTT
TTGGACTCTTTGGTGCACCCCCCTAATAGGAGGGATATGTGGTTCTGGTAGGAGACGAGAACCTAAAACA
GTTCCCGCCTCCGTCTGAATTTTTGCTTTCGGTTTGGGACCGAAGCCGCGCCGCGCGTCTTGTCTGCTGC
AGCATCGTTCTGTGTTGTCTCTGTCTGACTGTGTTTCTGTATTTGTCTGAAAATTAGGGCCAGACTGTTA
CCACTCCCTTAAGTTTGACCTTAGGTCACTGGAAAGATGTCGAGCGGATCGCTCACAACCAGTCGGTAGA
TGTCAAGAAGAGACGTTGGGTTACCTTCTGCTCTGCAGAATGGCCAACCTTTAACGTCGGATGGCCGCGA
GACGGCACCTTTAACCGAGACCTCATCACCCAGGTTAAGATCAAGGTCTTTTCACCTGGCCCGCATGGAC
ACCCAGACCAGGTCCCCTACATCGTGACCTGGGAAGCCTTGGCTTTTGACCCCCCTCCCTGGGTCAAGCC
CTTTGTACACCCTAAGCCTCCGCCTCCTCTTCCTCCATCCGCCCCGTCTCTCCCCCTTGAACCTCCTCGT
TCGACCCCGCCTCGATCCTCCCTTTATCCAGCCCTCACTCCTTCTCTAGGCGCCCCCATATGGCCATATG
AGATCTTATATGGGGCACCCCCGCCCCTTGTAAACTTCCCTGACCCTGACATGACAAGAGTTACTAACAG
CCCCTCTCTCCAAGCTCACTTACAGGCTCTCTACTTAGTCCAGCACGAAGTCTGGAGACCTCTGGCGGCA
GCCTACCAAGAACAACTGGACCGACCGGTGGTACCTCACCCTTACCGAG
Features (pLannotate 1.2.2; 17 found; start..end, strand, type, name):
    198..216     -  misc_feature   MCS (fragment): pBluescript multiple cloning site
    222..246     +  protein_bind   attB1: mutant version of attB; recombination site for the Gateway® BP reaction BP Clonase™
    317..1516    +  CDS            Lhx3: LHX3_MOUSE - Also known as Lim-3, Lim3, Plim. Experimental evidence at protein level: Swiss-Prot protein existence level 1. Required for the establishment of the specialized cells of the pituitary gland and the nervous system (By similarity). Involved in the development of interneurons and motor neurons in cooperation with LDB1 and ISL1. Acts as a transcriptional activator. Binds to and activates the promoter of the alpha-glycoprotein gene, and synergistically enhances transcription from the prolactin promoter in cooperation with Pou1f1/Pit-1. From Mus musculus (Mouse).
   1583..2293    +  CDS            mRuby2: mRuby2 is a basic (constitutively fluorescent) red fluorescent protein published in 2012, derived from Entacmaea quadricolor. It has moderate acid sensitivity.
   2310..2334    -  protein_bind   attB2: mutant version of attB; recombination site for the Gateway® BP reaction BP Clonase™
   2351..2939    +  misc_feature   WPRE: woodchuck hepatitis virus posttranscriptional regulatory element
   2997..3118    +  LTR            3' LTR (ΔU3) (fragment): self-inactivating 3' long terminal repeat (LTR) from Moloney murine leukemia virus
   3119..3588    +  LTR            LTR: long terminal repeat from Moloney murine leukemia virus
   3654..3706    -  CDS            lacI (fragment): lac repressor; lacI; The lac repressor binds to the lac operator to inhibit transcription in E. coli. This inhibition can be relieved by adding lactose or isopropyl-β-D-thiogalactopyranoside (IPTG).
   3889..4477    -  rep_origin     ori: high-copy-number ColE1/pMB1/pBR322/pUC origin of replication
   4641..5501    -  CDS            AmpR: β-lactamase; bla; confers resistance to ampicillin, carbenicillin, and related antibiotics
   5502..5606    -  promoter       AmpR promoter: bla
   5636..6229    +  LTR            LTR: long terminal repeat from Moloney murine leukemia virus
   6292..6491    +  misc_feature   MMLV Ψ: packaging signal of Moloney murine leukemia virus (MMLV)
   6543..6631    +  misc_feature   MESV Ψ (fragment): packaging signal of murine embryonic stem cell virus
   6708..7124    +  CDS            gag (truncated): truncated Moloney murine leukemia virus (MMLV) gag gene lacking the start codon
   7134..179     +  misc_feature   pol region (across the origin): Moloney murine leukemia virus (MMLV) pol region containing the splice acceptor site
