[The description below was written by a language model from this plasmid's Addgene catalogue record and pLannotate feature annotations shown in this document.]
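Description:
pMXs-uORFx1-mLhx3-P2A-mRuby2 is a Moloney murine leukemia virus-based retroviral expression vector built on the Gateway-adapted pMXs-gw backbone. It is propagated in E. coli through a high-copy ColE1/pUC-type origin and selected with ampicillin via the β-lactamase gene and its own promoter. The viral portion comprises a 5' MMLV LTR followed by the Ψ packaging signal, a truncated gag segment lacking its start codon, and a pol region that carries the splice acceptor. Together these allow the transcript to be packaged into virions when structural proteins are supplied in trans by a packaging cell line. No separate internal promoter is annotated, so expression of the insert presumably depends on the 5' LTR, as is usual for pMXs vectors. Downstream of the cargo sit a WPRE, which generally enhances transcript stability and expression, and the 3' LTR, which the annotation tool splits into a short ΔU3-like fragment and a longer MMLV LTR segment.

The payload lies between attB1 and attB2 sites left by Gateway recombination. It encodes mouse Lhx3, a LIM-homeodomain transcriptional activator involved in motor neuron and interneuron development. According to the insert name, Lhx3 is joined through a P2A self-cleaving peptide to the red fluorescent protein mRuby2. The two proteins are therefore made from one transcript, and fluorescence reports transgene expression. The P2A itself is not annotated but fits the gap between the two coding sequences. The name and stated purpose also indicate a single upstream open reading frame ahead of Lhx3. This element is likewise unannotated, and such uORFs typically reduce translation of the downstream coding sequence. The associated work concerns how transcription factor levels affect direct conversion to motor neurons, which is consistent with using this vector to deliver Lhx3 at a tuned expression level.
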