Addgene plasmid #233177: pMXs-uORFx1-mLhx3-P2A-mRuby2
Purpose: Retroviral expression of mLhx3 with mRuby2 fluorescent reporter with upstream open reading frame
Depositing lab: Kate Galloway. Depositing organization: Massachusetts Institute of Technology. Publication: Proliferation history and transcription factor levels drive direct conversion to motor neurons. Wang NB, Lende-Dorn BA, Beitz AM, Han P, Adewumi HO, O'Shea TM, Galloway KE. Cell Syst. 2025 Apr 16;16(4):101205. doi: 10.1016/j.cels.2025.101205. Epub 2025 Mar 13. PubMed 40086434.
Backbone
  Vector backbone: pMXs-gw
  Vector type: Mammalian Expression, Retroviral
Growth in bacteria
  Bacterial resistance: Ampicillin, 100 μg/mL
  Growth temperature: 30°C
  Growth strain: NEB Stable
  Copy number: High Copy
Gene/Insert
  Gene/Insert name: mLhx3-P2A-mRuby2
  Species: M. musculus (mouse), Synthetic
  Entrez Gene: Lhx3 (a.k.a. Lim3, P-LIM, mLIM3, mLim-3)
  Cloning method: Gateway Cloning
Terms and licenses: Academic/Nonprofit Terms; Industry Terms: Not Available to Industry
Depositor comments: Please visit https://doi.org/10.1101/2023.11.26.568736 for bioRxiv preprint.
How to cite: pMXs-uORFx1-mLhx3-P2A-mRuby2 was a gift from Kate Galloway (Addgene plasmid # 233177 ; http://n2t.net/addgene:233177 ; RRID:Addgene_233177)
