>Addgene plasmid #233177 | pMXs-uORFx1-mLhx3-P2A-mRuby2 | depositor partial sequence | sequence record 458729 | mLhx3
ATGCTGCTAGAAGCAGAACTCGATTGCCACCGAGAGAGGCCCGGTGCCCCTGGAGCTTCTGCCCTCTGTA
CCTTCAGCAGGACTCCAGAGATCCCGATGTGTGCAGGCTGTGACCAGCACATCTTGGACCGTTTCATCCT
TAAGGCTCTGGACCGACATTGGCACAGCAAGTGTCTCAAGTGCAGTGACTGCCACGTCCCTCTGGCTGAG
CGCTGCTTCAGCCGCGGGGAGAGCGTCTACTGCAAAGACGACTTCTTTAAGCGCTTCGGGACCAAGTGCG
CCGCATGCCAGCTGGGCATCCCGCCCACGCAGGTGGTGCGCCGCGCCCAGGACTTCGTGTACCACCTGCA
TTGCTTCGCCTGCGTGGTCTGCAAGCGGCAGCTGGCCACGGGCGACGAGTTCTACCTCATGGAAGACAGC
CGGCTGGTGTGCAAGGCGGACTACGAAACAGCCAAGCAGCGAGAAGCCGAGGCCACAGCCAAGCGGCCGC
GCACCACCATCACCGCCAAGCAGCTGGAGACGCTGAAGAGCGCCTACAACACTTCGCCCAAGCCGGCGCG
CCACGTGCGCGAGCAGCTCTCCTCCGAGACTGGCCTGGACATGCGAGTGGTGCAGGTGTGGTTCCAGAAT
CGCCGGGCTAAGGAAAAGAGACTGAAGAAAGACGCTGGCCGGCAGCGCTGGGGACAGTATTTCCGCAATA
TGAAGCGCTCCCGCGGCAGTTCCAAGTCCGACAAGGACAGCATCCAGGAGGGACAAGACAGCGACGCCGA
AGTCTCCTTCACTGATGAGCCGTCCATGGCTGACATGGGGCCTGCTAATGGCCTGTACAGCAGCCTGGGA
GAGCCTGCCCCTGCGTTGGGCCGGCCCGTAGGAGGCCTGGGCAGCTTTACCCTGGATCACGGAGGCTTGA
CGGGTCCAGAGCAGTACCGAGAGCTACGCCCAGGCAGCCCCTATGGCATCCCCCCATCTCCTGCAGCCCC
CCAGAGCCTTCCTGGCCCCCAGCCTCTCCTCTCCAGCCTGGTATACCCAGACACCAACTTGAGCCTTGTC
CCTTCAGGGCCCCCAGGTGGACCCCCACCCATGAGGGTGCTGGCTGGAAATGGGCCCAGCTCCGACCTGT
CCACAGAGAGCAGTTCTGGCTACCCAGACTTTCCTGCTAGCCCTGCTTCCTGGCTGGATGAAGTAGACCA
TGCTCAGTTC
