>Addgene plasmid #233177 | pMXs-uORFx1-mLhx3-P2A-mRuby2 | depositor partial sequence | sequence record 458730 | mRuby2
ATGGTGTCTAAGGGCGAAGAGCTGATCAAGGAAAATATGCGTATGAAGGTGGTCATGGAAGGTTCGGTCA
ACGGCCACCAATTCAAATGCACAGGTGAAGGAGAAGGCAATCCGTACATGGGAACTCAAACCATGAGGAT
CAAAGTCATCGAGGGAGGACCCCTGCCATTTGCCTTTGACATTCTTGCCACGTCGTTCATGTATGGCAGC
CGTACTTTTATCAAGTACCCGAAAGGCATTCCTGATTTCTTTAAACAGTCCTTTCCTGAGGGTTTTACTT
GGGAAAGAGTTACGAGATACGAAGATGGTGGAGTCGTCACCGTCATGCAGGACACCAGCCTTGAGGATGG
CTGTCTCGTTTACCACGTCCAAGTCAGAGGGGTAAACTTTCCCTCCAATGGTCCCGTGATGCAGAAGAAG
ACCAAGGGTTGGGAGCCTAATACAGAGATGATGTATCCAGCAGATGGTGGTCTGAGGGGATACACTCATA
TGGCACTGAAAGTTGATGGTGGTGGCCATCTGTCTTGCTCTTTCGTAACAACTTACAGGTCAAAAAAGAC
CGTCGGGAACATCAAGATGCCCGGTATCCATGCCGTTGATCACCGCCTGGAAAGGTTAGAGGAAAGTGAC
AATGAAATGTTCGTAGTACAACGCGAACACGCAGTTGCCAAGTTCGCCGGGCTTGGTGGTGGGATGGACG
AGCTGTACAAG
